>Addgene plasmid #10802 | Myr.PKCzeta.FLAG | addgene partial sequence | sequence record 17743 | CMV-F 5'-CGCAAATGGGCGGTAGGCGTG-3'
AGCTCGTTTAGTGGACCGTCAGAATTAATTCAGATCTGGTACCACGCGTATCGATAAGCTTATGGGGAGC
AGCAAGAGCAAGCCCAAGTCTAGACCCAGCAGGACCGACCCCAAGATGGACCGGAGCGGCGGTCGCGTCC
GTCTGAAGGCGCACTACGGCGGGGACATCCTGATTACCAGCGTGGACCCCACGACAACTTTCCAGGACCT
CTGTGAGGAAGTGCGAGACATGTGTGGCCTGCACCAGCAGCACCCACTCACCCTCAAGTGGGTGGACAGT
GAAGGTGACCCTTGTACTGTGTCCTCACAGATGGAGCTGGAGGAGGCCTTCCGCCTGGCCTGTCAGGGCA
GGGACGAAGTGCTCATCATCCACGTTTTCCCAAGCATCCCAGAACAACCGGGCATGCCTTGTCCTGGAGA
AGACAAGTCCATCTACCGCCGTGGAGCCAGAAGATGGAGGAAGCTATACCGAGCCAACGGCCACCTCTTC
CAAGCCAAGCGCTTTAACAGGAGAGCGTACTGTGGCCAGTGCAGCGAAAGGATATGGGGCCTCGCGAGGC
AGGGGTACAGGTGCATCAACTGCAAGCTGCTTGTCCATAAACGCTGCCACGTCCTCGTCCCGCTGACCTG
CAGGAGGCATATGGATTCTGTCATGC
