[The description below was written by a language model from this plasmid's Addgene catalogue record.]
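Description:
Myr.PKCzeta.FLAG is a mammalian expression plasmid built on the pCMV6 backbone (about 4.65 kb without insert) that carries the rat protein kinase C zeta coding sequence (Prkcz, roughly 1.8 kb). It is maintained in E. coli as a high-copy plasmid under ampicillin selection. The record does not list a promoter explicitly, but the backbone name and the use of a CMV forward sequencing primer point to expression from the cytomegalovirus immediate-early promoter, which gives strong constitutive transcription in most transfected mammalian cell lines. No mammalian selection marker is stated, and no feature table accompanies the entry, so other backbone elements cannot be described from the record.

The kinase is modified at both ends. At the N terminus it carries a myristoylation signal taken from p60src, which directs co-translational attachment of a myristate lipid and thereby tethers the protein to cellular membranes. According to the depositor, this makes the kinase constitutively active, bypassing the need for upstream signals that would normally recruit and activate it. At the C terminus a FLAG epitope allows detection by immunoblotting or immunofluorescence and recovery by immunoprecipitation, for instance for in vitro kinase assays. The insert was placed by restriction cloning, with EcoRI retained at the 3′ junction, and the depositor notes an internal HindIII site about 1.1 kb from the 5′ end of the insert, which is relevant for diagnostic digests or subcloning. The construct comes from work on the regulation of PKC zeta by PI 3-kinase and PDK-1, and it serves as a gain-of-function tool for examining downstream consequences of atypical PKC signalling in transfected cells.
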