Addgene plasmid #10802: Myr.PKCzeta.FLAG
Depositing lab: Alex Toker. Publication: Regulation of protein kinase C zeta by PI 3-kinase and PDK-1. Chou MM, Hou W, Johnson J, Graham LK, Lee MH, Chen CS, Newton AC, Schaffhausen BS, Toker A. Curr Biol. 1998 Sep 24. 8(19):1069-77. 10.1016/S0960-9822(98)70444-0 PubMed 9768361.
Backbone
  Vector backbone: pCMV6
  Backbone size w/o insert (bp): 4650
  Vector type: Mammalian Expression
Growth in bacteria
  Bacterial resistance: Ampicillin, 100 μg/mL
  Growth temperature: 37°C
  Growth strain: DH5alpha
  Copy number: High Copy
Gene/Insert
  Gene/Insert name: PKC zeta
  Species: R. norvegicus (rat)
  Insert size (bp): 1800
  Entrez Gene: Prkcz (a.k.a. 14-3-3-zetaisoform, Pkcz, r14-3-3)
  Tag / fusion protein: Myr (N terminal on insert); FLAG (C terminal on insert)
  Cloning method: Restriction Enzyme; 5′ cloning site see map (not destroyed); 3′ cloning site EcoRI (not destroyed)
  Sequencing primers: 5′ CMV Forward
Terms and licenses: Academic/Nonprofit Terms; Industry Terms: Not Available to Industry
Depositor comments: Constitutively active. Myr sequence from p60src. Note: There is a HindIII site in the insert ~1100bp from the 5'end.
How to cite: Myr.PKCzeta.FLAG was a gift from Alex Toker (Addgene plasmid # 10802 ; http://n2t.net/addgene:10802 ; RRID:Addgene_10802)
